Addgene plasmid #115027: SRF6 B2_pECIA2
Purpose: Bait vector SRF6 B2_pECIA2 should be used with prey vector SRF6 B2_pECIA14.
Depositing lab: Youssef Belkhadir. Depositing organization: Gregor Mendel Institute of Molecular Plant Biology. Publication: An extracellular network of Arabidopsis leucine-rich repeat receptor kinases. Smakowska-Luzan E, Mott GA, Parys K, Stegmann M, Howton TC, Layeghifard M, Neuhold J, Lehner A, Kong J, Grunwald K, Weinberger N, Satbhai SB, Mayer D, Busch W, Madalinski M, Stolt-Bergner P, Provart NJ, Mukhtar MS, Zipfel C, Desveaux D, Guttman DS, Belkhadir Y. Nature. 2018 Jan 18;553(7688):342-346. doi: 10.1038/nature25184. Epub 2018 Jan 10. PubMed 29320478.
Backbone
  Vector backbone: pECIA2
  Backbone manufacturer: Chris Garcia (Addgene plasmid # 47032)
  Vector type: Insect Expression
Growth in bacteria
  Bacterial resistance: Ampicillin, 100 μg/mL
  Growth temperature: 37°C
  Growth strain: DH5alpha
  Copy number: High Copy
Gene/Insert
  Gene/Insert name: AT1G53730
  Species: A. thaliana (mustard weed)
  Promoter: Metallothionein (Copper-Inducible)
  Tag / fusion protein: Fc, V5 and hexahistidine tags (C terminal on backbone)
  Cloning method: Ligation Independent Cloning
Terms and licenses: Academic/Nonprofit Terms; Industry Terms: Not Available to Industry
Depositor comments: Plasmid for secreted expression in Drosophila cell culture by induction via CuSO4. Insert is an extracellular domain of indicated LRR-RK, C-terminally tagged with Fc, V5 and hexahistidine tags. Insert Protein Sequence: ATDASDTSALNTLFSGMHSPAQLTQWTAAAGDPCGQNWRGVTCSGSRVTQIKLSGLELSGTLGGYMLDKLTSLTELDLSSNNLGGDLPYQFPPNLQRLNLANNQFTGAASYSLSQITPLKYLNLGHNQFKGQIAIDFSKLDSLTTLDFSFNSFTNSLPATFSSLTSLKSLYLQNNQFSGTVDVLAGLPLETLNIANNDFTGWIPSSLKGITLIKDGNSFNTGPAPPPPPGTPPIRGSPSRKSGGRESRSSDESTRNGDSK
How to cite: SRF6 B2_pECIA2 was a gift from Youssef Belkhadir (Addgene plasmid # 115027 ; http://n2t.net/addgene:115027 ; RRID:Addgene_115027)
