[The description below was written by a language model from this plasmid's Addgene catalogue record and pLannotate feature annotations shown in this document.]
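Description:
SRF6 B2_pECIA2 is an insect-cell expression plasmid built on the pECIA2 backbone and designed for secreted production of a plant receptor ectodomain in Drosophila cell culture. It is maintained in E. coli through a high-copy ColE1/pUC-type origin and selected with ampicillin via the β-lactamase gene. The rest of the backbone carries pUC-derived remnants (lac promoter/operator, lacZα, lacI, rop and bom fragments) that have no stated role in the construct's function. No selectable marker for insect cells is annotated.

The expression cassette is driven by the Drosophila metallothionein promoter, which is induced by copper sulfate. Downstream, a Drosophila BiP signal sequence directs the product into the secretory pathway. It is fused in frame to the extracellular domain of the Arabidopsis thaliana leucine-rich repeat receptor kinase SRF6 (AT1G53730), which was inserted by ligation-independent cloning. The ectodomain is followed by a human IgG1 Fc region, a V5 epitope and, according to the catalogue entry, a hexahistidine tag. The His tag is not separately annotated in the feature table. An SV40 polyadenylation signal is annotated downstream of the cassette, on the reverse strand.

The construct is the "bait" half of a paired extracellular interaction assay and is intended for use with the matching prey vector SRF6 B2_pECIA14. The Fc moiety is a standard handle for dimerisation and capture, and the V5 and His tags allow detection or purification. It belongs to a collection used to map the interactions among the extracellular domains of Arabidopsis LRR receptor kinases.
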