Features (pLannotate 1.2.2; 18 found; start..end, strand, type, name):
     23..449     +  promoter       MT promoter: Drosophila metallothionein promoter
    467..520     +  sig_peptide    BiP signal sequence: Drosophila BiP signal sequence
    488..1300    +  CDS            SRF6 (fragment): SRF6_ARATH - Experimental evidence at protein level: Swiss-Prot protein existence level 1. From Arabidopsis thaliana (Mouse-ear cress).
   1292..2011    +  CDS            IGHG1 (fragment): IGHG1_HUMAN - Experimental evidence at protein level: Swiss-Prot protein existence level 1. Constant region of immunoglobulin heavy chains. Immunoglobulins, also known as antibodies, are membrane-bound or secreted glycoproteins produced by B lymphocytes. In the recognition phase of humoral immunity, the membrane-bound immunoglobulins serve as receptors which, upon binding of a specific antigen, trigger the clonal expansion and differentiation of B lymphocytes into immunoglobulins- secreting plasma cells. Secreted immunoglobulins mediate the effector phase of humoral immunity, which results in
   2030..2071    +  CDS            V5 tag: epitope tag from simian virus 5
   2171..2305    -  polyA_signal   SV40 poly(A) signal: SV40 polyadenylation signal
   2328..2412    -  CDS            large T antigen (fragment): large T antigen from SV40 (simian virus 40)
   2412..2436    +  misc_feature   MCS (fragment): pUC18/19 multiple cloning site
   2473..2489    -  protein_bind   lac operator: The lac repressor binds to the lac operator to inhibit transcription in E. coli. This inhibition can be relieved by adding lactose or isopropyl-β-D-thiogalactopyranoside (IPTG). lac repressor encoded by lacI
   2497..2527    -  promoter       lac promoter: promoter for the E. coli lac operon
   2542..2563    -  protein_bind   CAP binding site: CAP binding activates transcription in the presence of cAMP. E. coli catabolite activator protein
   2576..2668    -  CDS            lacI (fragment): lac repressor; lacI; The lac repressor binds to the lac operator to inhibit transcription in E. coli. This inhibition can be relieved by adding lactose or isopropyl-β-D-thiogalactopyranoside (IPTG).
   2851..3439    -  rep_origin     ori: high-copy-number ColE1/pMB1/pBR322/pUC origin of replication
   3610..4470    -  CDS            AmpR: β-lactamase; bla; confers resistance to ampicillin, carbenicillin, and related antibiotics
   4471..4575    -  promoter       AmpR promoter: bla
   4670..4705    +  CDS            rop (fragment): Rop protein, which maintains plasmids at low copy number; rop
   4807..4906    +  misc_feature   bom (fragment): basis of mobility region from pBR322
   4912..21      -  CDS            lacZα (fragment) (across the origin): LacZα fragment of β-galactosidase; lacZ fragment
>Addgene plasmid #115027 | SRF6 B2_pECIA2 | addgene full sequence | sequence record 296850 | Addgene NGS Result
GTAAAACGACGGCCAGTGAATTAATTCGTTGCAGGACAGGATGTGGTGCCCGATGTGACTAGCTCTTTGC
TGCAGGCCGTCCTATCCTCTGGTTCCGATAAGAGACCCAGAACTCCGGCCCCCCACCGCCCACCGCCACC
CCCATACATATGTGGTACGCAAGTAAGAGTGCCTGCGCATGCCCCATGTGCCCCACCAAGAGCTTTGCAT
CCCATACAAGTCCCCAAAGTGGAGAACCGAACCAATTCTTCGCGGGCAGAACAAAAGCTTCTGCACACGT
CTCCACTCGAATTTGGAGCCGGCCGGCGTGTGCAAAAGAGGTGAATCGAACGAAAGACCCGTGTGTAAAG
CCGCGTTTCCAAAATGTATAAAACCGAGAGCATCTGGCCAATGTGCATCAGTTGTGGTCAGCAGCAAAAT
CAAGTGAATCATCTCAGTGCAACTAAAGGGGGGATCCGATCTCAATATGAAGTTATGCATATTACTGGCC
GTCGTGGCCTTTGTTGGCCTCTCGCTCGGGGCTACTGATGCATCAGACACTTCAGCATTGAACACATTGT
TCAGTGGTATGCATTCTCCAGCTCAGCTAACACAATGGACTGCAGCAGCTGGTGATCCTTGTGGCCAGAA
TTGGAGAGGCGTCACTTGTTCCGGCTCACGAGTTACTCAAATAAAGTTGTCAGGTCTTGAGCTCTCTGGA
ACTCTTGGAGGATACATGCTTGATAAATTGACTTCTCTTACCGAGCTTGATCTAAGCAGCAATAATCTTG
GAGGTGATTTACCATATCAGTTTCCTCCAAATCTGCAACGATTGAACCTTGCGAATAATCAATTCACTGG
AGCTGCTTCGTACTCACTTTCTCAGATTACACCACTTAAGTATCTCAATCTTGGTCACAATCAGTTTAAG
GGGCAGATAGCTATCGACTTCTCCAAGCTCGACTCTCTCACAACCTTGGACTTCTCTTTCAATTCTTTCA
CGAACTCTTTACCGGCAACGTTTTCCTCTCTAACAAGTTTAAAATCACTATACCTTCAGAACAATCAGTT
CTCAGGCACAGTCGATGTCTTAGCCGGTCTTCCTCTTGAGACTCTGAACATTGCGAACAATGACTTCACG
GGGTGGATCCCCAGTTCTTTAAAGGGCATCACATTAATAAAAGATGGCAACTCATTCAATACTGGACCTG
CACCTCCACCACCACCTGGTACACCTCCTATCCGTGGCTCCCCGAGCCGTAAATCTGGAGGACGTGAAAG
CCGGTCTAGTGATGAGTCCACCAGAAATGGAGATTCCAAGCTGGAGGTGCTGTTCCAGGGACCAGGGAGC
GACAAAACTCACACATGCCCACCGTGCCCAGCACCTGAACTCCTGGGGGGACCGTCAGTCTTCCTCTTCC
CCCCAAAACCCAAGGACACCCTCATGATCTCCCGGACCCCTGAGGTCACATGCGTGGTGGTGGACGTGAG
CCACGAAGACCCTGAGGTCAAGTTCAACTGGTACGTGGACGGCGTGGAGGTGCATAATGCCAAGACAAAG
CCGCGGGAGGAGCAGTACAACAGCACGTACCGTGTGGTCAGCGTCCTCACCGTCCTGCACCAGGACTGGC
TGAATGGCAAGGAGTACAAGTGCAAGGTCTCCAACAAAGCCCTCCCAGCCCCCATCGAGAAAACCATCTC
CAAAGCCAAAGGGCAGCCCCGAGAACCACAGGTGTACACCCTGCCCCCATCCCGGGAGGAGATGACCAAG
AACCAGGTCAGCCTGACCTGCCTGGTCAAAGGCTTCTATCCCAGCGACATCGCCGTGGAGTGGGAGAGCA
ATGGGCAGCCGGAGAACAACTACAAGACCACGCCTCCCGTGCTGGACTCCGACGGCTCCTTCTTCCTCTA
CAGCAAGCTCACCGTGGACAAGAGCAGGTGGCAGCAGGGGAACGTCTTCTCATGCTCCGTGATGCATGAG
GGTCTGCACAACCACTACACGCAGAAGAGCCTCTCCCTGTCTCCGGGTAAATCTAGAGGGCCCTTCGAAG
GTAAGCCTATCCCTAACCCTCTCCTCGGTCTCGATTCTACGCGTACCGGTCATCATCACCATCACCATTG
AGTTTAAACCCGCTGATCAGCCTCGACTGTGCCTTCTAAGGCCTGAGCTCGCTGATCAGCCTCGATCGAG
GATCCAGACATGATAAGATACATTGATGAGTTTGGACAAACCACAACTAGAATGCAGTGAAAAAAATGCT
TTATTTGTGAAATTTGTGATGCTATTGCTTTATTTGTAACCATTATAAGCTGCAATAAACAAGTTAACAA
CAACAATTGCATTCATTTTATGTTTCAGGTTCAGGGGGAGGTGTGGGAGGTTTTTTAAAGCAAGTAAAAC
CTCTACAAATGTGGTATGGCTGATTATGATCAGTCGACCTGCAGGCATGCAAGCTTGGCGTAATCATGGT
CATAGCTGTTTCCTGTGTGAAATTGTTATCCGCTCACAATTCCACACAACATACGAGCCGGAAGCATAAA
GTGTAAAGCCTGGGGTGCCTAATGAGTGAGCTAACTCACATTAATTGCGTTGCGCTCACTGCCCGCTTTC
CAGTCGGGAAACCTGTCGTGCCAGCTGCATTAATGAATCGGCCAACGCGCGGGGAGAGGCGGTTTGCGTA
TTGGGCGCTCTTCCGCTTCCTCGCTCACTGACTCGCTGCGCTCGGTCGTTCGGCTGCGGCGAGCGGTATC
AGCTCACTCAAAGGCGGTAATACGGTTATCCACAGAATCAGGGGATAACGCAGGAAAGAACATGTGAGCA
AAAGGCCAGCAAAAGGCCAGGAACCGTAAAAAGGCCGCGTTGCTGGCGTTTTTCCATAGGCTCCGCCCCC
CTGACGAGCATCACAAAAATCGACGCTCAAGTCAGAGGTGGCGAAACCCGACAGGACTATAAAGATACCA
GGCGTTTCCCCCTGGAAGCTCCCTCGTGCGCTCTCCTGTTCCGACCCTGCCGCTTACCGGATACCTGTCC
GCCTTTCTCCCTTCGGGAAGCGTGGCGCTTTCTCATAGCTCACGCTGTAGGTATCTCAGTTCGGTGTAGG
TCGTTCGCTCCAAGCTGGGCTGTGTGCACGAACCCCCCGTTCAGCCCGACCGCTGCGCCTTATCCGGTAA
CTATCGTCTTGAGTCCAACCCGGTAAGACACGACTTATCGCCACTGGCAGCAGCCACTGGTAACAGGATT
AGCAGAGCGAGGTATGTAGGCGGTGCTACAGAGTTCTTGAAGTGGTGGCCTAACTACGGCTACACTAGAA
GAACAGTATTTGGTATCTGCGCTCTGCTGAAGCCAGTTACCTTCGGAAAAAGAGTTGGTAGCTCTTGATC
CGGCAAACAAACCACCGCTGGTAGCGGTGGTTTTTTTGTTTGCAAGCAGCAGATTACGCGCAGAAAAAAA
GGATCTCAAGAAGATCCTTTGATCTTTTCTACGGGGTCTGACGCTCAGTGGAACGAAAACTCACGTTAAG
GGATTTTGGTCATGAGATTATCAAAAAGGATCTTCACCTAGATCCTTTTAAATTAAAAATGAAGTTTTAA
ATCAATCTAAAGTATATATGAGTAAACTTGGTCTGACAGTTACCAATGCTTAATCAGTGAGGCACCTATC
TCAGCGATCTGTCTATTTCGTTCATCCATAGTTGCCTGACTCCCCGTCGTGTAGATAACTACGATACGGG
AGGGCTTACCATCTGGCCCCAGTGCTGCAATGATACCGCGAGACCCACGCTCACCGGCTCCAGATTTATC
AGCAATAAACCAGCCAGCCGGAAGGGCCGAGCGCAGAAGTGGTCCTGCAACTTTATCCGCCTCCATCCAG
TCTATTAATTGTTGCCGGGAAGCTAGAGTAAGTAGTTCGCCAGTTAATAGTTTGCGCAACGTTGTTGCCA
TTGCTACAGGCATCGTGGTGTCACGCTCGTCGTTTGGTATGGCTTCATTCAGCTCCGGTTCCCAACGATC
AAGGCGAGTTACATGATCCCCCATGTTGTGCAAAAAAGCGGTTAGCTCCTTCGGTCCTCCGATCGTTGTC
AGAAGTAAGTTGGCCGCAGTGTTATCACTCATGGTTATGGCAGCACTGCATAATTCTCTTACTGTCATGC
CATCCGTAAGATGCTTTTCTGTGACTGGTGAGTACTCAACCAAGTCATTCTGAGAATAGTGTATGCGGCG
ACCGAGTTGCTCTTGCCCGGCGTCAATACGGGATAATACCGCGCCACATAGCAGAACTTTAAAAGTGCTC
ATCATTGGAAAACGTTCTTCGGGGCGAAAACTCTCAAGGATCTTACCGCTGTTGAGATCCAGTTCGATGT
AACCCACTCGTGCACCCAACTGATCTTCAGCATCTTTTACTTTCACCAGCGTTTCTGGGTGAGCAAAAAC
AGGAAGGCAAAATGCCGCAAAAAAGGGAATAAGGGCGACACGGAAATGTTGAATACTCATACTCTTCCTT
TTTCAATATTATTGAAGCATTTATCAGGGTTATTGTCTCATGAGCGGATACATATTTGAATGTATTTAGA
AAAATAAACAAATAGGGGTTCCGCGCACATTTCCCCGAAAAGTGCCACCTGACGTCTAAGAAACCATTAT
TATCATGACATTAACCTATAAAAATAGGCGTATCACGAGGCCCTTTCGTCTCGCGCGTTTCGGTGATGAC
GGTGAAAACCTCTGACACATGCAGCTCCCGGAGACGGTCACAGCTTGTCTGTAAGCGGATGCCGGGAGCA
GACAAGCCCGTCAGGGCGCGTCAGCGGGTGTTGGCGGGTGTCGGGGCTGGCTTAACTATGCGGCATCAGA
GCAGATTGTACTGAGAGTGCACCATATGCGGTGTGAAATACCGCACAGATGCGTAAGGAGAAAATACCGC
ATCAGGCGCCATTCGCCATTCAGGCTGCGCAACTGTTGGGAAGGGCGATCGGTGCGGGCCTCTTCGCTAT
TACGCCAGCTGGCGAAAGGGGGATGTGCTGCAAGGCGATTAAGTTGGGTAACGCCAGGGTTTTCCCAGTC
ACGACGTT
